>Addgene plasmid #138803 | pPD160 DsRed-Express2-ZFi92 | addgene full sequence | sequence record 320782 | Addgene NGS Result
GACGGATCGGGAGATCTCCCGATCCCCTATGGTGCACTCTCAGTACAATCTGCTCTGATGCCGCATAGTT
AAGCCAGTATCTGCTCCCTGCTTGTGTGTTGGAGGTCGCTGAGTAGTGCGCGAGCAAAATTTAAGCTACA
ACAAGGCAAGGCTTGACCGACAATTGCATGAAGAATCTGCTTAGGGTTAGGCGTTTTGCGCTGCTTCGCG
ATGTACGGGCCAGATATACGCGTTGACATTGATTATTGACTAGTTATTAATAGTAATCAATTACGGGGTC
ATTAGTTCATAGCCCATATATGGAGTTCCGCGTTACATAACTTACGGTAAATGGCCCGCCTGGCTGACCG
CCCAACGACCCCCGCCCATTGACGTCAATAATGACGTATGTTCCCATAGTAACGCCAATAGGGACTTTCC
ATTGACGTCAATGGGTGGAGTATTTACGGTAAACTGCCCACTTGGCAGTACATCAAGTGTATCATATGCC
AAGTACGCCCCCTATTGACGTCAATGACGGTAAATGGCCCGCCTGGCATTATGCCCAGTACATGACCTTA
TGGGACTTTCCTACTTGGCAGTACATCTACGTATTAGTCATCGCTATTACCATGGTGATGCGGTTTTGGC
AGTACATCAATGGGCGTGGATAGCGGTTTGACTCACGGGGATTTCCAAGTCTCCACCCCATTGACGTCAA
TGGGAGTTTGTTTTGGCACCAAAATCAACGGGACTTTCCAAAATGTCGTAACAACTCCGCCCCATTGACG
CAAATGGGCGGTAGGCGTGTACGGTGGGAGGTCTATATAAGCAGAGCTCTCTGGCTAACTAGAGAACCCA
CTGCTTACTGGCTTATCGAAATTAATACGACTCACTATAGGGAGTCCCAAGCTGGCTAGCGCCACCATGG
ATTATAAGGATCACGATGGCGACTACAAGGACCACGATATTGACTACAAAGACGATGACGATAAAATGGC
TCCTAAGAAAAAGCGCAAAGTCGGTATCCATGGCGTTCCCGGATCAGGCTCCGGAAGTGGCTCCATGGAT
AGCACTGAGAACGTCATCAAGCCCTTCATGCGCTTCAAGGTGCACATGGAGGGCTCCGTGAACGGCCACG
AGTTCGAGATCGAGGGCGAGGGCGAGGGCAAGCCCTACGAGGGCACCCAGACCGCCAAGCTCCAGGTGAC
CAAGGGCGGCCCCCTGCCCTTCGCCTGGGACATCCTGTCCCCCCAGTTCCAGTACGGCTCCAAGGTGTAC
GTGAAGCACCCCGCCGACATCCCCGACTACAAGAAGCTGTCCTTCCCCGAGGGCTTCAAGTGGGAGCGCG
TGATGAACTTCGAGGACGGCGGCGTGGTGACCGTGACCCAGGACTCCTCCCTCCAGGACGGCACCTTCAT
CTACCACGTGAAGTTCATCGGCGTGAACTTCCCCTCCGACGGCCCCGTAATGCAGAAGAAAACTCTGGGC
TGGGAGCCCTCCACCGAGCGCCTGTACCCCCGCGACGGCGTGCTGAAGGGCGAGATCCACAAGGCGCTGA
AGCTGAAGGGCGGCGGCCACTACCTGGTGGAGTTCAAGTCAATCTACATGGCCAAGAAGCCCGTGAAGCT
GCCCGGCTACTACTACGTGGACTCCAAGCTGGACATCACCTCCCACAACGAGGACTACACCGTGGTGGAG
CAGTACGAGCGCGCCGAGGCCCGCCACCACCTGTTCCAGTCTGGTTCTGGTTCTGGTTCAGGATCCGGTA
CCGGTGGAGCTAGACCCGGGGAGCGCCCCTTCCAGTGTCGCATTTGCATGCGGAACTTTTCGGATTCTCC
AACTTTGAGGAGGCATACCCGTACTCATACCGGTGAAAAACCGTTTCAGTGTCGGATCTGTATGCGAAAT
TTCTCCCAAAGATCATCTTTGGTTAGACATCTACGTACGCACACCGGCGAGAAGCCATTCCAATGCCGAA
TATGCATGCGCAACTTCAGTGAAAGAGGTAATTTGACTAGACACCTAAAAACCCACCTGAGAGGATCTTA
AGCGGCCGCTCGAGTCTAGAGGGCCCGTTTAAACCCGCTGATCAGCCTCGACTGTGCCTTCTAGTTGCCA
GCCATCTGTTGTTTGCCCCTCCCCCGTGCCTTCCTTGACCCTGGAAGGTGCCACTCCCACTGTCCTTTCC
TAATAAAATGAGGAAATTGCATCGCATTGTCTGAGTAGGTGTCATTCTATTCTGGGGGGTGGGGTGGGGC
AGGACAGCAAGGGGGAGGATTGGGAAGTCAATAGCAGGCATGCTGGGGATGCGGTGGGCTCTATGGCTTC
TGAGGCGGAAAGAACCAGCTGGGGCTCTAGGGGGTATCCCC
[124 nt withheld, positions 2352-2475]
C
[91 nt withheld, positions 2477-2567]
A
[49 nt withheld, positions 2569-2617]
CCTTTGACGTTGGAGTCCACGTTCTTT
[37 nt withheld, positions 2645-2681]
ACCCTATCTCGGTCTATTCTTTTGATTTATAAGGGATTTTGCCGATTTCGGCCTATTGGTTAAAAAATGA
GCTGATTTAACAAAAATTTAACGCGAATTAATTCTGTGGAATGTGTGTCAGTTAGGCTCAATTAGTCAGC
AACCATAGTCCCGCCCCTAACTCCGCCCATCCCGCCCCTAACTCCGCCCAGTTCCGCCCATTCTCCGCCC
CATGGCTGACTAATTTTTTTTATTTATGCAGAGGCCGAGGCCGCCTCTGCCTCTGAGCTATTCCAGAAGT
AGTGAGGAGGCTTTTTTGGAGGCCTAGGCTTTTGCAAAAAGCTCCCGGGAGCTTGTATATCCATTTTCGG
AGGTTGGGCTTCGGAATCGTTTTCCGGGACGCCGGCTGGATGATCCTCCAGCGCGGGGATCTCATGCTGG
AGTTCTTCGCCCACCCCAACTTGTTTATTGCAGCTTATAATGGTTACAAATAAAGCAATAGCATCACAAA
TTTCACAAATAAAGCATTTTTTTCACTGCATTCTAGTTGTGGTTTGTCCAAACTCATCAATGTATCTTAT
CATGTCTGTATACCGTCGACCTCTAGCTAGAGCTTGGCGTAATCATGGTCATAGCTGTTTCCTGTGTGAA
ATTGTTATCCGCTCACAATTCCACACAACATACGAGCCGGAAGCATAAAGTGTAAAGCCTGGGGTGCCTA
ATGAGTGAGCTAACTCACATTAATTGCGTTGCGCTCACTGCCCGCTTTCCAGTCGGGAAACCTGTCGTGC
CAGCTGCATTAATGAATCGGCCAACGCGCGGGGAGAGGCGGTTTGCGTATTGGGCGCTCTTCCGCTTCCT
CGCTCACTGACTCGCTGCGCTCGGTCGTTCGGCTGCGGCGAGCGGTATCAGCTCACTCAAAGGCGGTAAT
ACGGTTATCCACAGAATCAGGGGATAACGCAGGAAAGAACATGTGAGCAAAAGGCCAGCAAAAGGCCAGG
AACCGTAAAAAGGCCGCGTTGCTGGCGTTTTTCCATAGGCTCCGCCCCCCTGACGAGCATCACAAAAATC
GACGCTCAAGTCAGAGGTGGCGAAACCCGACAGGACTATAAAGATACCAGGCGTTTCCCCCTGGAAGCTC
CCTCGTGCGCTCTCCTGTTCCGACCCTGCCGCTTACCGGATACCTGTCCGCCTTTCTCCCTTCGGGAAGC
GTGGCGCTTTCTCATAGCTCACGCTGTAGGTATCTCAGTTCGGTGTAGGTCGTTCGCTCCAAGCTGGGCT
GTGTGCACGAACCCCCCGTTCAGCCCGACCGCTGCGCCTTATCCGGTAACTATCGTCTTGAGTCCAACCC
GGTAAGACACGACTTATCGCCACTGGCAGCAGCCACTGGTAACAGGATTAGCAGAGCGAGGTATGTAGGC
GGTGCTACAGAGTTCTTGAAGTGGTGGCCTAACTACGGCTACACTAGAAGAACAGTATTTGGTATCTGCG
CTCTGCTGAAGCCAGTTACCTTCGGAAAAAGAGTTGGTAGCTCTTGATCCGGCAAACAAACCACCGCTGG
TAGCGGTGGTTTTTTTGTTTGCAAGCAGCAGATTACGCGCAGAAAAAAAGGATCTCAAGAAGATCCTTTG
ATCTTTTCTACGGGGTCTGACGCTCAGTGGAACGAAAACTCACGTTAAGGGATTTTGGTCATGAGATTAT
CAAAAAGGATCTTCACCTAGATCCTTTTAAATTAAAAATGAAGTTTTAAATCAATCTAAAGTATATATGA
GTAAACTTGGTCTGACAGTTACCAATGCTTAATCAGTGAGGCACCTATCTCAGCGATCTGTCTATTTCGT
TCATCCATAGTTGCCTGACTCCCCGTCGTGTAGATAACTACGATACGGGAGGGCTTACCATCTGGCCCCA
GTGCTGCAATGATACCGCGAGATCCACGCTCACCGGCTCCAGATTTATCAGCAATAAACCAGCCAGCCGG
AAGGGCCGAGCGCAGAAGTGGTCCTGCAACTTTATCCGCCTCCATCCAGTCTATTAATTGTTGCCGGGAA
GCTAGAGTAAGTAGTTCGCCAGTTAATAGTTTGCGCAACGTTGTTGCCATTGCTACAGGCATCGTGGTGT
CACGCTCGTCGTTTGGTATGGCTTCATTCAGCTCCGGTTCCCAACGATCAAGGCGAGTTACATGATCCCC
CATGTTGTGCAAAAAAGCGGTTAGCTCCTTCGGTCCTCCGATCGTTGTCAGAAGTAAGTTGGCCGCAGTG
TTATCACTCATGGTTATGGCAGCACTGCATAATTCTCTTACTGTCATGCCATCCGTAAGATGCTTTTCTG
TGACTGGTGAGTACTCAACCAAGTCATTCTGAGAATAGTGTATGCGGCGACCGAGTTGCTCTTGCCCGGC
GTCAATACGGGATAATACCGCGCCACATAGCAGAACTTTAAAAGTGCTCATCATTGGAAAACGTTCTTCG
GGGCGAAAACTCTCAAGGATCTTACCGCTGTTGAGATCCAGTTCGATGTAACCCACTCGTGCACCCAACT
GATCTTCAGCATCTTTTACTTTCACCAGCGTTTCTGGGTGAGCAAAAACAGGAAGGCAAAATGCCGCAAA
AAAGGGAATAAGGGCGACACGGAAATGTTGAATACTCATACTCTTCCTTTTTCAATATTATTGAAGCATT
TATCAGGGTTATTGTCTCATGAGCGGATACATATTTGAATGTATTTAGAAAAATAAACAAATAGGGGTTC
CGCGCACATTTCCCCGAAAAGTGCCACCTGACGTC
Features (pLannotate 1.2.2; 21 found; start..end, strand, type, name):
     28..80      -  misc_feature   bom (fragment): basis of mobility region from pBR322
    235..614     +  enhancer       CMV enhancer: human cytomegalovirus immediate early enhancer
    615..818     +  promoter       CMV promoter: human cytomegalovirus (CMV) immediate early promoter
    814..847     +  LTR            5' LTR (truncated) (fragment): truncated 5' long terminal repeat (LTR) from HIV-1
    863..881     +  promoter       T7 promoter: promoter for bacteriophage T7 RNA polymerase
    952..975     +  CDS            3xFLAG (fragment): three tandem FLAG® epitope tags
   1045..1719    +  CDS            DsRed-Express2: DsRed-Express2 is a basic (constitutively fluorescent) orange fluorescent protein published in 2008, derived from Discosoma sp.. It is reported to be a rapidly-maturing protein.
   2082..2193    +  polyA_signal   bGH poly(A) signal: bovine growth hormone polyadenylation signal
   2310..2331    +  promoter       SV40 promoter (fragment): SV40 enhancer and early promoter
   2352..2780    +  rep_origin     f1 ori (sequence partly withheld): f1 bacteriophage origin of replication; arrow indicates direction of (+) strand synthesis
   2785..2807    +  promoter       SV40 promoter (fragment): SV40 enhancer and early promoter
   2808..2999    +  promoter       SV40 promoter: SV40 early promoter
   3026..3124    +  CDS            ble (fragment): BLE_KLEPN - Experimental evidence at protein level: Swiss-Prot protein existence level 1. Binding protein with a strong affinity to the bleomycin family of antibiotics. Binds to CL990; an antimitotic-antibiotic compound. From Klebsiella pneumoniae.
   3119..3240    +  polyA_signal   SV40 poly(A) signal: SV40 polyadenylation signal
   3313..3329    -  protein_bind   lac operator: The lac repressor binds to the lac operator to inhibit transcription in E. coli. This inhibition can be relieved by adding lactose or isopropyl-β-D-thiogalactopyranoside (IPTG). lac repressor encoded by lacI
   3337..3367    -  promoter       lac promoter: promoter for the E. coli lac operon
   3382..3403    -  protein_bind   CAP binding site: CAP binding activates transcription in the presence of cAMP. E. coli catabolite activator protein
   3416..3508    -  CDS            lacI (fragment): lac repressor; lacI; The lac repressor binds to the lac operator to inhibit transcription in E. coli. This inhibition can be relieved by adding lactose or isopropyl-β-D-thiogalactopyranoside (IPTG).
   3691..4279    -  rep_origin     ori: high-copy-number ColE1/pMB1/pBR322/pUC origin of replication
   4450..5310    -  CDS            AmpR: β-lactamase; bla; confers resistance to ampicillin, carbenicillin, and related antibiotics
   5311..5415    -  promoter       AmpR promoter: bla
