[The description below was written by a language model from this plasmid's Addgene catalogue record and pLannotate feature annotations shown in this document.]
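Description:
pPD160 DsRed-Express2-ZFi92 is a mammalian expression plasmid of about 5.4 kb built on pPD005, a pcDNA-type backbone adapted for Golden Gate assembly and intended for synthetic biology work. It is maintained in E. coli through a high-copy ColE1/pUC-type origin and selected with ampicillin via the β-lactamase gene and its native promoter. An f1 phage origin is also present. The backbone retains an SV40 early promoter and SV40 polyadenylation signal, but between them only a short fragment of a bleomycin-family resistance gene is annotated. The feature table therefore gives no evidence of an intact mammalian selection marker, which suggests the plasmid is mainly suited to transient transfection.

The payload is a synthetic fusion protein cloned between NheI and NotI sites. It is driven constitutively by the human cytomegalovirus immediate-early enhancer and promoter and terminated by the bovine growth hormone polyadenylation signal. A T7 promoter lies just upstream of the coding region. The open reading frame begins with an N-terminal 3xFLAG epitope for antibody detection (the annotation picks up only part of it), followed by DsRed-Express2, a rapidly maturing red-orange fluorescent protein derived from Discosoma. The ZFi92 portion was not annotated, but there is an unannotated stretch of roughly 360 bp between the end of DsRed-Express2 and the poly(A) signal where it presumably lies. The name suggests a zinc finger-based component, but the record does not define its function or DNA target. The stated purpose is simply constitutive expression of the fusion in mammalian cells, where the fluorescent partner and FLAG tag allow its expression to be monitored.
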