Addgene plasmid #138803: pPD160 DsRed-Express2-ZFi92
Purpose: Constitutive expression of DsRed-Express2-ZFi92 under the CMV promoter.
Depositing lab: Joshua Leonard. Depositing organization: Northwestern University.
Backbone
  Vector backbone: pPD005 pcDNA Golden Gate
  Vector type: Mammalian Expression, Synthetic Biology
Growth in bacteria
  Bacterial resistance: Ampicillin, 100 μg/mL
  Growth temperature: 37°C
  Growth strain: DH5alpha
  Copy number: High Copy
Gene/Insert
  Gene/Insert name: DsRed-Express2-ZFi92
  Species: Synthetic
  Promoter: CMV
  Tag / fusion protein: 3xFlag (N terminal on insert)
  Cloning method: Restriction Enzyme; 5′ cloning site NheI (not destroyed); 3′ cloning site NotI (not destroyed)
  Sequencing primers: 5′ CGCAAATGGGCGGTAGGCGTG; 3′ TAGAAGGCACAGTCGAGG
Terms and licenses: Academic/Nonprofit Terms; Industry Terms: Not Available to Industry
Depositor comments: Leonard Lab plasmid reference number: L1341
How to cite: pPD160 DsRed-Express2-ZFi92 was a gift from Joshua Leonard (Addgene plasmid # 138803 ; http://n2t.net/addgene:138803 ; RRID:Addgene_138803)
