>Addgene plasmid #138803 | pPD160 DsRed-Express2-ZFi92 | depositor partial sequence | sequence record 268273 | dsRedExpress2-ZFi92 gene
ATGGATTATAAGGATCACGATGGCGACTACAAGGACCACGATATTGACTACAAAGACGATGACGATAAAA
TGGCTCCTAAGAAAAAGCGCAAAGTCGGTATCCATGGCGTTCCCGGATCAGGCTCCGGAAGTGGCTCCAT
GGATAGCACTGAGAACGTCATCAAGCCCTTCATGCGCTTCAAGGTGCACATGGAGGGCTCCGTGAACGGC
CACGAGTTCGAGATCGAGGGCGAGGGCGAGGGCAAGCCCTACGAGGGCACCCAGACCGCCAAGCTCCAGG
TGACCAAGGGCGGCCCCCTGCCCTTCGCCTGGGACATCCTGTCCCCCCAGTTCCAGTACGGCTCCAAGGT
GTACGTGAAGCACCCCGCCGACATCCCCGACTACAAGAAGCTGTCCTTCCCCGAGGGCTTCAAGTGGGAG
CGCGTGATGAACTTCGAGGACGGCGGCGTGGTGACCGTGACCCAGGACTCCTCCCTCCAGGACGGCACCT
TCATCTACCACGTGAAGTTCATCGGCGTGAACTTCCCCTCCGACGGCCCCGTAATGCAGAAGAAAACTCT
GGGCTGGGAGCCCTCCACCGAGCGCCTGTACCCCCGCGACGGCGTGCTGAAGGGCGAGATCCACAAGGCG
CTGAAGCTGAAGGGCGGCGGCCACTACCTGGTGGAGTTCAAGTCAATCTACATGGCCAAGAAGCCCGTGA
AGCTGCCCGGCTACTACTACGTGGACTCCAAGCTGGACATCACCTCCCACAACGAGGACTACACCGTGGT
GGAGCAGTACGAGCGCGCCGAGGCCCGCCACCACCTGTTCCAGTCTGGTTCTGGTTCTGGTTCAGGATCC
GGTACCGGTGGAGCTAGACCCGGGGAGCGCCCCTTCCAGTGTCGCATTTGCATGCGGAACTTTTCGGATT
CTCCAACTTTGAGGAGGCATACCCGTACTCATACCGGTGAAAAACCGTTTCAGTGTCGGATCTGTATGCG
AAATTTCTCCCAAAGATCATCTTTGGTTAGACATCTACGTACGCACACCGGCGAGAAGCCATTCCAATGC
CGAATATGCATGCGCAACTTCAGTGAAAGAGGTAATTTGACTAGACACCTAAAAACCCACCTGAGAGGAT
CTTAA
